Addgene plasmid #16553: CMV-CDX2-WT
Depositing lab: Bert Vogelstein. Depositing organization: Johns Hopkins University and School of Medicine. Publication: CDX2 is mutated in a colorectal cancer with normal APC/beta-catenin signaling. da Costa LT, He TC, Yu J, Sparks AB, Morin PJ, Polyak K, Laken S, Vogelstein B, Kinzler KW. Oncogene. 1999 Sep 2. 18(35):5010-4. 10.1038/sj.onc.1202872 PubMed 10490837.
Backbone
  Vector backbone: pHRCMV
  Backbone manufacturer: Vogelstein Lab
  Backbone size w/o insert (bp): 7462
  Vector type: Mammalian Expression, Adenoviral
Growth in bacteria
  Bacterial resistance: Kanamycin, 50 μg/mL
  Growth temperature: 37°C
  Growth strain: DH5alpha
  Copy number: High Copy
Gene/Insert
  Gene/Insert name: CDX2
  Species: H. sapiens (human)
  Entrez Gene: CDX2 (a.k.a. CDX-3, CDX2/AS, CDX3)
  Cloning method: Restriction Enzyme; 5′ cloning site SalI (not destroyed); 3′ cloning site XbaI (not destroyed)
  Sequencing primers: 5′ CMV-F
Terms and licenses: Academic/Nonprofit Terms; Industry Terms: Not Available to Industry
How to cite: CMV-CDX2-WT was a gift from Bert Vogelstein (Addgene plasmid # 16553 ; http://n2t.net/addgene:16553 ; RRID:Addgene_16553)
