[The description below was written by a language model from this plasmid's Addgene catalogue record.]
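Description:
CMV-CDX2-WT is a mammalian expression plasmid, also classed as an adenoviral vector, that carries the wild-type human CDX2 coding sequence in the pHRCMV backbone, a laboratory-made vector of about 7.5 kb without insert. It is maintained in E. coli as a high-copy plasmid under kanamycin selection. The record does not name the bacterial origin of replication, and no feature table is provided, so the exact arrangement of backbone elements, including any adenoviral sequences or homology arms that would account for the adenoviral classification, cannot be described from the available information.

The CDX2 insert was placed between SalI and XbaI sites, both of which remain intact and so could be used to excise or replace the insert. The construct name, the backbone name and the use of a CMV forward sequencing primer at the 5′ end all indicate that expression is driven by the cytomegalovirus immediate-early promoter, a strong constitutive promoter in most mammalian cell types. No epitope tags, fusion partners, reporter genes or mammalian selection markers are listed. CDX2 encodes a caudal-type homeobox transcription factor involved in intestinal epithelial identity. The associated publication concerns CDX2 mutation in a colorectal cancer with normal APC/beta-catenin signalling, and the "WT" designation suggests this plasmid serves as the wild-type reference for comparison with mutant CDX2 forms. Typical uses would therefore be transient overexpression of CDX2 in cultured mammalian cells and, given the vector type, possibly as a starting plasmid for producing recombinant adenovirus, though the record does not spell out that workflow.
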