>Addgene plasmid #16553 | CMV-CDX2-WT | addgene partial sequence | sequence record 23078 | 16553 sequence with CMV-F
TAGCAGAGCTGGTTTAGTGAACCGTCAGATCCGCTAGTAGATCTGGTACCGTCGACGGTATCGATAAGCT
TGATATGGTGAGGTCTGCTCCCGGACCCTCGCCACCATGTACGTGAGCTACCTCCTGGACAAGGACGTGA
GCATGTACCCTAGCTCCGTGCGCCACTCTGGCGGCCTCAACCTGGCGCCGCAGAACTTCGTCAGCCCCCC
GCAGTACCCGGACTACGGCGGTTACCACGTGGCGGCCGCAGCTGCAGCGGCAGCGAACTTGGACAGCGCG
CAGTCCCCGGGGCCATCCTGGCCGGCAGCGTATGGCGCCCCACTCCGGGAGGACTGGAATGGCTACGCGC
CCGGAGGCGCCGCGGCCGCCGCCAACGCCGTGGCTCACGGCCTCAACGGTGGCTCCCCGGCCGCAGCCAT
GGGCTACAGCAGCCCCGCAGACTACCATCCGCACCACCACCCGCATCACCACCCGCACCACCCGGCCGCC
GCGCCTTCCTGCGCTTCTGGGCTGCTGCAAACGCTCAACCCCGGCCCTCCTGGGCCCGCCGCCACCGCTG
CCGCCGAGCAGCTGTCTCCCGGCGGCCAGCGGCGGAACCTGTGCGAGTGGATGCGGAAGCCGGCGCAGCA
GTCCCTCGGCAGCCAAGTGAAAACCAGGANGAAAGACAAATATCGAGTGGTGTACACGGACCACCAGCGG
CTGGAGCTGGAAAAGGAGTTTCNTACAGTCGCTACATCACATCCGGNNAGAAGCGAACTAACCGCACGCT
GGGCTTTTNAAGGAGTTAATCTGNTTNAAACGNAANAAGAAG
